>Addgene plasmid #142480 | TFORF0198 | addgene full sequence | sequence record 397237 | Addgene NGS Result
TTAATGTAGTCTTATGCAATACTCTTGTAGTCTTGCAACATGGTAACGATGAGTTAGCAACATGCCTTAC
AAGGAGAGAAAAAGCACCGTGCATGCCGATTGGTGGAAGTAAGGTGGTACGATCGTGCCTTATTAGGAAG
GCAACAGACGGGTCTGACATGGATTGGACGAACCACTGAATTGCCGCATTGCAGAGATATTGTATTTAAG
TGCCTAGCTCGATACATAAACGGGTCTCTCTGGTTAGACCAGATCTGAGCCTGGGAGCTCTCTGGCTAAC
TAGGGAACCCACTGCTTAAGCCTCAATAAAGCTTGCCTTGAGTGCTTCAAGTAGTGTGTGCCCGTCTGTT
GTGTGACTCTGGTAACTAGAGATCCCTCAGACCCTTTTAGTCAGTGTGGAAAATCTCTAGCAGTGGCGCC
CGAACAGGGACTTGAAAGCGAAAGGGAAACCAGAGGAGCTCTCTCGACGCAGGACTCGGCTTGCTGAAGC
GCGCACGGCAAGAGGCGAGGGGCGGCGACTGGTGAGTACGCCAAAAATTTTGACTAGCGGAGGCTAGAAG
GAGAGAGATGGGTGCGAGAGCGTCAGTATTAAGCGGGGGAGAATTAGATCGCGATGGGAAAAAATTCGGT
TAAGGCCAGGGGGAAAGAAAAAATATAAATTAAAACATATAGTATGGGCAAGCAGGGAGCTAGAACGATT
CGCAGTTAATCCTGGCCTGTTAGAAACATCAGAAGGCTGTAGACAAATACTGGGACAGCTACAACCATCC
CTTCAGACAGGATCAGAAGAACTTAGATCATTATATAATACAGTAGCAACCCTCTATTGTGTGCATCAAA
GGATAGAGATAAAAGACACCAAGGAAGCTTTAGACAAGATAGAGGAAGAGCAAAACAAAAGTAAGACCAC
CGCACAGCAAGCGGCCGCTGATCTTCAGACCTGGAGGAGGAGATATGAGGGACAATTGGAGAAGTGAATT
ATATAAATATAAAGTAGTAAAAATTGAACCATTAGGAGTAGCACCCACCAAGGCAAAGAGAAGAGTGGTG
CAGAGAGAAAAAAGAGCAGTGGGAATAGGAGCTTTGTTCCTTGGGTTCTTGGGAGCAGCAGGAAGCACTA
TGGGCGCAGCGTCAATGACGCTGACGGTACAGGCCAGACAATTATTGTCTGGTATAGTGCAGCAGCAGAA
CAATTTGCTGAGGGCTATTGAGGCGCAACAGCATCTGTTGCAACTCACAGTCTGGGGCATCAAGCAGCTC
CAGGCAAGAATCCTGGCTGTGGAAAGATACCTAAAGGATCAACAGCTCCTGGGGATTTGGGGTTGCTCTG
GAAAACTCATTTGCACCACTGCTGTGCCTTGGAATGCTAGTTGGAGTAATAAATCTCTGGAACAGATTTG
GAATCACACGACCTGGATGGAGTGGGACAGAGAAATTAACAATTACACAAGCTTAATACACTCCTTAATT
GAAGAATCGCAAAACCAGCAAGAAAAGAATGAACAAGAATTATTGGAATTAGATAAATGGGCAAGTTTGT
GGAATTGGTTTAACATAACAAATTGGCTGTGGTATATAAAATTATTCATAATGATAGTAGGAGGCTTGGT
AGGTTTAAGAATAGTTTTTGCTGTACTTTCTATAGTGAATAGAGTTAGGCAGGGATATTCACCATTATCG
TTTCAGACCCACCTCCCAACCCCGAGGGGACCCATGCATTGCATCTCAATTAGTCAGCAACCAGGTGTGG
AAAGTCCCCAGGCTCCCCAGCAGGCAGAAGTATGCAAAGCATGCGTCTCAATTAGTCAGCAACCATAGTC
CCGCCCCTAACTCCGCCCATCCCGCCCCTAACTCCGCCCAGTTCCGCCCATTCTCCGCCCCATGGCTGAC
TAATTTTTTTTATTTATGCAGAGGCCGAGGCCGCCTCGGCCTCTGAGCTATTCCAGAAGTAGTGAGGAGG
CTTTTTTGGAGGCCTAGGCTTTTGCAAAAAGCTTTCTAGAGGTACCACCGGAGCTTACCATGACCGAGTA
CAAGCCCACGGTGCGCCTCGCCACCCGCGACGACGTCCCCAGGGCCGTACGCACCCTCGCCGCCGCGTTC
GCCGACTACCCCGCCACGCGCCACACCGTCGATCCGGACCGCCACATCGAGCGGGTCACCGAGCTGCAAG
AACTCTTCCTCACGCGCGTCGGGCTCGACATCGGCAAGGTGTGGGTCGCGGACGACGGCGCCGCCGTGGC
GGTCTGGACCACGCCGGAGAGCGTCGAAGCGGGGGCGGTGTTCGCCGAGATCGGCCCGCGCATGGCCGAG
TTGAGCGGTTCCCGGCTGGCCGCGCAGCAACAGATGGAAGGCCTCCTGGCGCCGCACCGGCCCAAGGAGC
CCGCGTGGTTCCTGGCCACCGTCGGCGTCTCGCCCGACCACCAGGGCAAGGGTCTGGGCAGCGCCGTCGT
GCTCCCCGGAGTGGAGGCGGCCGAGCGCGCCGGGGTGCCCGCCTTCCTGGAGACCTCCGCGCCCCGCAAC
CTCCCCTTCTACGAGCGGCTCGGCTTCACCGTCACCGCCGACGTCGAGGTGCCCGAAGGACCGCGCACCT
GGTGCATGACCCGCAAGCCCGGTGCCAGTTAACGAATTCTAGATCTTGAGACAAATGGCAGTATTCATCC
ACAATTTTAAAAGAAAAGGGGGGATTGGGGGGTACAGTGCAGGGGAAAGAATAGTAGACATAATAGCAAC
AGACATACAAACTAAAGAATTACAAAAACAAATTACAAAAATTCAAAATTTTCGGGTTTATTACAGGGAC
AGCAGAGATCCACTTTGGCGCCGGCTCGAGGCCTGCAGGTGCAAAGATGGATAAAGTTTTAAACAGAGAG
GAATCTTTGCAGCTAATGGACCTTCTAGGTCTTGAAAGGAGTGGGAATTGGCTCCGGTGCCCGTCAGTGG
GCAGAGCGCACATCGCCCACAGTCCCCGAGAAGTTGGGGGGAGGGGTCGGCAATTGAACCGGTGCCTAGA
GAAGGTGGCGCGGGGTAAACTGGGAAAGTGATGTCGTGTACTGGCTCCGCCTTTTTCCCGAGGGTGGGGG
AGAACCGTATATAAGTGCAGTAGTCGCCGTGAACGTTCTTTTTCGCAACGGGTTTGCCGCCAGAACACAG
GTAAGTGCCGTGTGTGGTTCCCGCGGGCCTGGCCTCTTTACGGGTTATGGCCCTTGCGTGCCTTGAATTA
CTTCCACCTGGCTGCAGTACGTGATTCTTGATCCCGAGCTTCGGGTTGGAAGTGGGTGGGAGAGTTCGAG
GCCTTGCGCTTAAGGAGCCCCTTCGCCTCGTGCTTGAGTTGAGGCCTGGCCTGGGCGCTGGGGCCGCCGC
GTGCGAATCTGGTGGCACCTTCGCGCCTGTCTCGCTGCTTTCGATAAGTCTCTAGCCATTTAAAATTTTT
GATGACCTGCTGCGACGCTTTTTTTCTGGCAAGATAGTCTTGTAAATGCGGGCCAAGATCTGCACACTGG
TATTTCGGTTTTTGGGGCCGCGGGCGGCGACGGGGCCCGTGCGTCCCAGCGCACATGTTCGGCGAGGCGG
GGCCTGCGAGCGCGGCCACCGAGAATCGGACGGGGGTAGTCTCAAGCTGGCCGGCCTGCTCTGGTGCCTG
GCCTCGCGCCGCCGTGTATCGCCCCGCCCTGGGCGGCAAGGCTGGCCCGGTCGGCACCAGTTGCGTGAGC
GGAAAGATGGCCGCTTCCCGGCCCTGCTGCAGGGAGCTCAAAATGGAGGACGCGGCGCTCGGGAGAGCGG
GCGGGTGAGTCACCCACACAAAGGAAAAGGGCCTTTCCGTCCTCAGCCGTCGCTTCATGTGACTCCACGG
AGTACCGGGCGCCGTCCAGGCACCTCGATTAGTTCTCGAGCTTTTGGAGTACGTCGTCTTTAGGTTGGGG
GGAGGGGTTTTATGCGATGGAGTTTCCCCACACTGAGTGGGTGGAGACTGAAGTTAGGCCAGCTTGGCAC
TTGATGTAATTCTCCTTGGAATTTGCCCTTTTTGAGTTTGGATCTTGGTTCATTCTCAAGCCTCAGACAG
TGGTTCAAAGTTTTTTTCTTCCATTTCAGGTGTCGTGAGGCTAGCACCGCCACCATGCAGAATTCCGAGG
GTGGAGCGGATTCGCCAGCGTCCGTGGCTCTGCGTCCCTCGGCGGCAGCCCCGCCTGTGCCAGCCTCCCC
GCAGAGGGTGTTGGTCCAGGCAGCCAGCTCCAATCCCAAAGGGGCCCAGATGCAGCCGATCTCCCTCCCC
AGAGTTCAGCAGGTACCCCAGCAGGTGCAGCCGGTGCAGCACGTGTATCCTGCCCAGGTGCAGTACGTGG
AAGGGGGAGACGCCGTCTACACCAATGGAGCCATACGAACAGCCTACACCTACAACCCCGAGCCTCAGAT
GTACGCCCCCAGCAGCACGGCTTCTTACTTCGAGGCCCCAGGCGGTGCCCAGGTGACCGTGGCAGCCTCG
TCCCCGCCAGCGGTCCCCTCCCACAGCATGGTGGGCATCACCATGGATGTCGGGGGGAGCCCCATCGTCT
CCAGCGCGGGAGCCTATCTCATCCACGGGGGGATGGACAGCACCAGACACTCCCTGGCCCACACCTCCCG
CTCATCGCCCGCCACGCTCCAGTGGCTGTTGGATAATTATGAAACAGCGGAAGGTGTGAGTCTCCCCAGA
AGTTCTCTTTACAACCACTACCTTCGGCACTGCCAGGAGCACAAGCTAGACCCAGTGAACGCCGCCTCCT
TCGGGAAACTGATCCGTTCTGTGTTTATGGGGCTGAGAACGCGGCGGCTGGGCACCAGGGGCAACTCGAA
GTACCATTACTATGGGATTCGTCTGAAGCCGGACTCACCACTGAACCGGCTGCAGGAGGACACGCAGTAC
ATGGCCATGCGGCAGCAGCCCATGCACCAGAAGCCCAGGTACCGGCCAGCCCAGAAGACGGACAGCCTCG
GGGACAGCGGCTCCCACAGCGGCCTGCACAGCACTCCGGAACAGACCATGGCCGTGCAGAGCCAGCACCA
CCAGCAGTACATAGATGTCTCCCACGTCTTCCCCGAGTTCCCAGCGCCCGACCTGGGCAGCTTCCTGCTG
CAGGACGGCGTCACACTGCACGACGTCAAGGCCCTGCAGCTGGTGTACAGACGGCACTGCGAGGCAACTG
TAGATGTGGTGATGAACCTCCAGTTCCACTACATCGAGAAGCTGTGGCTCTCCTTCTGGAACTCTAAGGC
CTCCTCCAGCGACGGCCCCACCTCTCTTCCTGCCAGTGACGAAGACCCCGAGGGCGCCGTCCTGCCCAAG
GACAAGCTTATCTCCCTGTGTCAGTGCGACCCCATCCTCAGGTGGATGAGGAGCTGCGACCACATCCTCT
ACCAGGCGCTGGTGGAGATTCTCATCCCCGACGTGCTGAGGCCGGTCCCCAGTACCTTGACACAGGCCAT
CCGTAACTTTGCCAAGAGCTTGGAAGGCTGGTTGACAAATGCCATGAGTGACTTCCCACAACAGGTCATC
CAGACCAAGGTGGGCGTCGTCAGTGCCTTCGCCCAGACGCTGCGGCGCTACACGTCCCTCAACCACCTGG
CGCAGGCGGCCCGGGCGGTGCTGCAGAACACGTCCCAGATCAACCAGATGCTCAGCGACCTCAACCGCGT
GGACTTTGCCAACGTGCAGGAGCAGGCCTCGTGGGTGTGCCAGTGCGAGGAGAGTGTGGTGCAGCGGCTG
GAGCAGGATTTCAAGCTGACCCTGCAGCAGCAGAGCTCCCTGGACCAGTGGGCCAGCTGGCTGGACAGTG
TGGTCACCCAGGTCCTGAAGCAGCATGCCGGCAGCCCCAGCTTCCCCAAGGCCGCCCGGCAGTTCTTGCT
GAAATGGTCCTTTTACAGCTCCATGGTGATCCGGGACCTGACCCTGCGCAGCGCTGCCAGCTTCGGCTCC
TTCCACCTCATCCGCCTGCTCTACGACGAGTACATGTTCTACCTGGTGGAGCACCGCGTCGCGGAGGCCA
CCGGAGAGACGCCGATCGCTGTGATGGGAGAGTTCAACGATCTCGCCTCTCTGTCGCTGACGCTGCTCGA
CAAAGATGACATGGGCGATGAGCAGCGTGGCAGCGAGGCGGGCCCAGACGCCCGCAGCCTGGGTGAGCCC
CTGGTAAAGCGGGAGCGCAGTGACCCCAACCACTCCCTGCAGGGCATCTAGTAATGAACTAGTCCGTAAC
TTGAAAGTATTTCGATTTCTTGGCTTTATATATCTTGTGGAAAGGACGAGTTGCAGTATCTGAGAGACTG
CTTACGCGTTAAGTCGACAATCAACCTCTGGATTACAAAATTTGTGAAAGATTGACTGGTATTCTTAACT
ATGTTGCTCCTTTTACGCTATGTGGATACGCTGCTTTAATGCCTTTGTATCATGCTATTGCTTCCCGTAT
GGCTTTCATTTTCTCCTCCTTGTATAAATCCTGGTTGCTGTCTCTTTATGAGGAGTTGTGGCCCGTTGTC
AGGCAACGTGGCGTGGTGTGCACTGTGTTTGCTGACGCAACCCCCACTGGTTGGGGCATTGCCACCACCT
GTCAGCTCCTTTCCGGGACTTTCGCTTTCCCCCTCCCTATTGCCACGGCGGAACTCATCGCCGCCTGCCT
TGCCCGCTGCTGGACAGGGGCTCGGCTGTTGGGCACTGACAATTCCGTGGTGTTGTCGGGGAAATCATCG
TCCTTTCCTTGGCTGCTCGCCTGTGTTGCCACCTGGATTCTGCGCGGGACGTCCTTCTGCTACGTCCCTT
CGGCCCTCAATCCAGCGGACCTTCCTTCCCGCGGCCTGCTGCCGGCTCTGCGGCCTCTTCCGCGTCTTCG
CCTTCGCCCTCAGACGAGTCGGATCTCCCTTTGGGCCGCCTCCCCGCGTCGACTTTAAGACCAATGACTT
ACAAGGCAGCTGTAGATCTTAGCCACTTTTTAAAAGAAAAGGGGGGACTGGAAGGGCTAATTCACTCCCA
ACGAAGACAAGATCTGCTTTTTGCTTGTACTGGGTCTCTCTGGTTAGACCAGATCTGAGCCTGGGAGCTC
TCTGGCTAACTAGGGAACCCACTGCTTAAGCCTCAATAAAGCTTGCCTTGAGTGCTTCAAGTAGTGTGTG
CCCGTCTGTTGTGTGACTCTGGTAACTAGAGATCCCTCAGACCCTTTTAGTCAGTGTGGAAAATCTCTAG
CAGTACGTATAGTAGTTCATGTCATCTTATTATTCAGTATTTATAACTTGCAAAGAAATGAATATCAGAG
AGTGAGAGGAACTTGTTTATTGCAGCTTATAATGGTTACAAATAAAGCAATAGCATCACAAATTTCACAA
ATAAAGCATTTTTTTCACTGCATTCTAGTTGTGGTTTGTCCAAACTCATCAATGTATCTTATCATGTCTG
GCTCTAGCTATCCCGCCCCTAACTCCGCCCATCCCGCCCCTAACTCCGCCCAGTTCCGCCCATTCTCCGC
CCCATGGCTGACTAATTTTTTTTATTTATGCAGAGGCCGAGGCCGCCTCGGCCTCTGAGCTATTCCAGAA
GTAGTGAGGAGGCTTTTTTGGAGGCCTAGGGACGTACCCAATTCGCCCTATAGTGAGTCGTATTACGCGC
GCTCACTGGCCGTCGTTTTACAACGTCGTGACTGGGAAAACCCTGGCGTTACCCAACTTAATCGCCTTGC
AGCACATCCCCCTTTCGCCAGCTGGCGTAATAGCGAAGAGGCCCGCACCGATCGCCCTTCCCAACAGTTG
CGCAGCCTGAATGGCGAATGGG
[124 nt withheld, positions 7793-7916]
C
[91 nt withheld, positions 7918-8008]
A
[49 nt withheld, positions 8010-8058]
CCTTTGACGTTGGAGTCCACGTTCTTT
[37 nt withheld, positions 8086-8122]
ACCCTATCTCGGTCTATTCTTTTGATTTATAAGGGATTTTGCCGATTTCGGCCTATTGGTTAAAAAATGA
GCTGATTTAACAAAAATTTAACGCGAATTTTAACAAAATATTAACGCTTACAATTTAGGTGGCACTTTTC
GGGGAAATGTGCGCGGAACCCCTATTTGTTTATTTTTCTAAATACATTCAAATATGTATCCGCTCATGAG
ACAATAACCCTGATAAATGCTTCAATAATATTGAAAAAGGAAGAGTATGAGTATTCAACATTTCCGTGTC
GCCCTTATTCCCTTTTTTGCGGCATTTTGCCTTCCTGTTTTTGCTCACCCAGAAACGCTGGTGAAAGTAA
AAGATGCTGAAGATCAGTTGGGTGCACGAGTGGGTTACATCGAACTGGATCTCAACAGCGGTAAGATCCT
TGAGAGTTTTCGCCCCGAAGAACGTTTTCCAATGATGAGCACTTTTAAAGTTCTGCTATGTGGCGCGGTA
TTATCCCGTATTGACGCCGGGCAAGAGCAACTCGGTCGCCGCATACACTATTCTCAGAATGACTTGGTTG
AGTACTCACCAGTCACAGAAAAGCATCTTACGGATGGCATGACAGTAAGAGAATTATGCAGTGCTGCCAT
AACCATGAGTGATAACACTGCGGCCAACTTACTTCTGACAACGATCGGAGGACCGAAGGAGCTAACCGCT
TTTTTGCACAACATGGGGGATCATGTAACTCGCCTTGATCGTTGGGAACCGGAGCTGAATGAAGCCATAC
CAAACGACGAGCGTGACACCACGATGCCTGTAGCAATGGCAACAACGTTGCGCAAACTATTAACTGGCGA
ACTACTTACTCTAGCTTCCCGGCAACAATTAATAGACTGGATGGAGGCGGATAAAGTTGCAGGACCACTT
CTGCGCTCGGCCCTTCCGGCTGGCTGGTTTATTGCTGATAAATCTGGAGCCGGTGAGCGTGGGTCTCGCG
GTATCATTGCAGCACTGGGGCCAGATGGTAAGCCCTCCCGTATCGTAGTTATCTACACGACGGGGAGTCA
GGCAACTATGGATGAACGAAATAGACAGATCGCTGAGATAGGTGCCTCACTGATTAAGCATTGGTAACTG
TCAGACCAAGTTTACTCATATATACTTTAGATTGATTTAAAACTTCATTTTTAATTTAAAAGGATCTAGG
TGAAGATCCTTTTTGATAATCTCATGACCAAAATCCCTTAACGTGAGTTTTCGTTCCACTGAGCGTCAGA
CCCCGTAGAAAAGATCAAAGGATCTTCTTGAGATCCTTTTTTTCTGCGCGTAATCTGCTGCTTGCAAACA
AAAAAACCACCGCTACCAGCGGTGGTTTGTTTGCCGGATCAAGAGCTACCAACTCTTTTTCCGAAGGTAA
CTGGCTTCAGCAGAGCGCAGATACCAAATACTGTTCTTCTAGTGTAGCCGTAGTTAGGCCACCACTTCAA
GAACTCTGTAGCACCGCCTACATACCTCGCTCTGCTAATCCTGTTACCAGTGGCTGCTGCCAGTGGCGAT
AAGTCGTGTCTTACCGGGTTGGACTCAAGACGATAGTTACCGGATAAGGCGCAGCGGTCGGGCTGAACGG
GGGGTTCGTGCACACAGCCCAGCTTGGAGCGAACGACCTACACCGAACTGAGATACCTACAGCGTGAGCT
ATGAGAAAGCGCCACGCTTCCCGAAGGGAGAAAGGCGGACAGGTATCCGGTAAGCGGCAGGGTCGGAACA
GGAGAGCGCACGAGGGAGCTTCCAGGGGGAAACGCCTGGTATCTTTATAGTCCTGTCGGGTTTCGCCACC
TCTGACTTGAGCGTCGATTTTTGTGATGCTCGTCAGGGGGGCGGAGCCTATGGAAAAACGCCAGCAACGC
GGCCTTTTTACGGTTCCTGGCCTTTTGCTGGCCTTTTGCTCACATGTTCTTTCCTGCGTTATCCCCTGAT
TCTGTGGATAACCGTATTACCGCCTTTGAGTGAGCTGATACCGCTCGCCGCAGCCGAACGACCGAGCGCA
GCGAGTCAGTGAGCGAGGAAGCGGAAGAGCGCCCAATACGCAAACCGCCTCTCCCCGCGCGTTGGCCGAT
TCATTAATGCAGCTGGCACGACAGGTTTCCCGACTGGAAAGCGGGCAGTGAGCGCAACGCAATTAATGTG
AGTTAGCTCACTCATTAGGCACCCCAGGCTTTACACTTTATGCTTCCGGCTCGTATGTTGTGTGGAATTG
TGAGCGGATAACAATTTCACACAGGAAACAGCTATGACCATGATTACGCCAAGCGCGCAATTAACCCTCA
CTAAAGGGAACAAAAGCTGGAGCTGCAAGC
Features (pLannotate 1.2.2; 31 found; start..end, strand, type, name):
      5..231     +  promoter       RSV promoter: Rous sarcoma virus enhancer/promoter
    232..412     +  LTR            5' LTR (truncated): truncated 5' long terminal repeat (LTR) from HIV-1
    459..584     +  misc_feature   HIV-1 Ψ: packaging signal of human immunodeficiency virus type 1
    568..931     +  CDS            HIV-1 gag (fragment): gag protein from human immunodeficiency virus 1; gag
   1077..1310    +  misc_feature   RRE: The Rev response element (RRE) of HIV-1 allows for Rev-dependent mRNA export from the nucleus to the cytoplasm.
   1687..1713    +  CDS            Rev (fragment): human immunodeficiency virus 1 (HIV-1) Rev protein; rev; enhances nuclear export of unspliced and incompletely spliced viral mRNAs
   1720..1743    +  promoter       SV40 promoter (fragment): SV40 early promoter
   1744..1815    +  promoter       SV40 promoter (fragment): SV40 enhancer and early promoter
   1839..1974    +  rep_origin     SV40 ori: SV40 origin of replication
   2020..2616    +  CDS            PuroR (fragment): puromycin N-acetyltransferase; pac from Streptomyces; confers resistance to puromycin
   2665..2782    +  misc_feature   cPPT/CTS: central polypurine tract and central termination sequence of HIV-1
   2847..2913    +  CDS            small t antigen (fragment): SV40 (simian virus 40) small t antigen
   2920..4098    +  promoter       EF-1α promoter: strong constitutive promoter for human elongation factor EF-1α
   4115..6208    +  CDS            RFX2: RFX2_HUMAN - Experimental evidence at protein level: Swiss-Prot protein existence level 1. Transcription factor that acts as a key regulator of spermatogenesis. Acts by regulating expression of genes required for the haploid phase during spermiogenesis, such as genes required for cilium assembly and function (By similarity). Recognizes and binds the X-box, a regulatory motif with DNA sequence 5'-GTNRCC(0-3N)RGYAAC-3' present on promoters (PubMed:10330134). Probably activates transcription of the testis-specific histone gene H1-6 (By similarity). From Homo sapiens (Human).
   6224..6277    +  promoter       U6 promoter (fragment): RNA polymerase III promoter for human U6 snRNA
   6319..6907    +  misc_feature   WPRE: woodchuck hepatitis virus posttranscriptional regulatory element
   6958..6977    +  misc_feature   cPPT/CTS (fragment): central polypurine tract and central termination sequence of HIV-1
   6979..7212    +  LTR            3' LTR (ΔU3): self-inactivating 3' long terminal repeat (LTR) from HIV-1
   7290..7411    +  polyA_signal   SV40 poly(A) signal: SV40 polyadenylation signal
   7451..7586    +  rep_origin     SV40 ori: SV40 origin of replication
   7607..7625    -  promoter       T7 promoter: promoter for bacteriophage T7 RNA polymerase
   7633..7788    +  CDS            lacZα (fragment): LacZα fragment of β-galactosidase; lacZ fragment
   7793..8221    +  rep_origin     f1 ori (sequence partly withheld): f1 bacteriophage origin of replication; arrow indicates direction of (+) strand synthesis
   8274..8378    +  promoter       AmpR promoter: bla
   8379..9239    +  CDS            AmpR: β-lactamase; bla; confers resistance to ampicillin, carbenicillin, and related antibiotics
   9410..9998    +  rep_origin     ori: high-copy-number ColE1/pMB1/pBR322/pUC origin of replication
  10181..10273   +  CDS            lacI (fragment): lac repressor; lacI; The lac repressor binds to the lac operator to inhibit transcription in E. coli. This inhibition can be relieved by adding lactose or isopropyl-β-D-thiogalactopyranoside (IPTG).
  10286..10307   +  protein_bind   CAP binding site: CAP binding activates transcription in the presence of cAMP. E. coli catabolite activator protein
  10322..10352   +  promoter       lac promoter: promoter for the E. coli lac operon
  10360..10376   +  protein_bind   lac operator: The lac repressor binds to the lac operator to inhibit transcription in E. coli. This inhibition can be relieved by adding lactose or isopropyl-β-D-thiogalactopyranoside (IPTG). lac repressor encoded by lacI
  10421..10439   +  promoter       T3 promoter: promoter for bacteriophage T3 RNA polymerase
