[The description below was written by a language model from this plasmid's Addgene catalogue record and pLannotate feature annotations shown in this document.]
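Description:
TFORF0198 is a third-generation-style, self-inactivating lentiviral expression plasmid built on the pLX_TRC317 backbone and carrying the human transcription factor RFX2 as its open reading frame. It belongs to a barcoded transcription factor ORF collection in which each construct carries a unique 24-bp barcode, so that the overexpressed factor can be identified by sequencing in pooled screens. The barcode is not annotated separately in the feature table, so its exact position cannot be stated from the record. In bacteria the plasmid is maintained through a high-copy ColE1/pUC-type origin with ampicillin resistance (AmpR). An f1 origin and remnants of lac, T7 and T3 cloning-vector elements are also present in the backbone. The depositor cautions that recombination can occur, as is common for LTR-containing plasmids.

The viral cassette begins with an RSV promoter fused to a truncated HIV-1 5' LTR, which drives Tat-independent production of genomic RNA in packaging cells. It is followed by the Ψ packaging signal, a gag fragment and the RRE for Rev-dependent nuclear export. Within the transferred region, an SV40 early promoter/origin drives puromycin N-acetyltransferase for selection of transduced mammalian cells, and a cPPT/CTS element aids nuclear import of the provirus. The EF-1α promoter then provides strong constitutive expression of the synthesized RFX2 coding sequence, an X-box-binding factor linked to spermatogenesis and cilium gene regulation. Downstream, a WPRE enhances transcript stability and expression, and the ΔU3 3' LTR inactivates the viral promoter after integration. An SV40 poly(A) signal lies beyond the LTR. The construct is intended for stable RFX2 overexpression, alone or in pooled directed-differentiation screens.
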