Addgene plasmid #142480: TFORF0198
Purpose: Lentiviral vector for overexpressing transcription factor ORFs with unique 24-bp barcodes. Barcodes facilitate identification of transcription factors in pooled screens.
Depositing lab: Feng Zhang. Depositing organization: Broad Institute. Publication: A transcription factor atlas of directed differentiation. Joung J, Ma S, Tay T, Geiger-Schuller KR, Kirchgatterer PC, Verdine VK, Guo B, Arias-Garcia MA, Allen WE, Singh A, Kuksenko O, Abudayyeh OO, Gootenberg JS, Fu Z, Macrae RK, Buenrostro JD, Regev A, Zhang F. Cell. 2023 Jan 5;186(1):209-229.e26. doi: 10.1016/j.cell.2022.11.026. PubMed 36608654.
Backbone
  Vector backbone: pLX_TRC317
  Backbone manufacturer: Broad Institute Genetic Perturbation Platform
  Backbone size w/o insert (bp): 8264
  Vector type: Mammalian Expression, Lentiviral
  Selectable markers: Puromycin
Growth in bacteria
  Bacterial resistance: Ampicillin, 100 μg/mL
  Growth temperature: 37°C
  Growth strain: NEB Stable
  Copy number: High Copy
Gene/Insert
  Gene/Insert name: RFX2
  Species: H. sapiens (human)
  Insert size (bp): 2198
  Entrez Gene: RFX2
  Promoter: EF1a
  Cloning method: Unknown
  Sequencing primers: 5′ GGGTGGAGACTGAAGTTAGGCCAG; 3′ CACATAGCGTAAAAGGAGCAACATAG
Terms and licenses: Academic/Nonprofit Terms; Industry Terms: Not Available to Industry
Depositor comments: NM_134433,ENST00000592546 . The transcription factor ORF portion of this plasmid was synthesized by Genewiz. Please test multiple small colonies in case of plasmid recombination. To make this collection available in a timely manner, a portion of this collection was not fully sequenced by Addgene. If an Addgene verified full plasmid sequence is not available, please contact us prior to placing an order to request the full sequence.
How to cite: TFORF0198 was a gift from Feng Zhang (Addgene plasmid # 142480 ; http://n2t.net/addgene:142480 ; RRID:Addgene_142480)
