>Addgene plasmid #142480 | TFORF0198 | depositor partial sequence | sequence record 279578 | Insert
ACCGCCACCATGCAGAATTCCGAGGGTGGAGCGGATTCGCCAGCGTCCGTGGCTCTGCGTCCCTCGGCGG
CAGCCCCGCCTGTGCCAGCCTCCCCGCAGAGGGTGTTGGTCCAGGCAGCCAGCTCCAATCCCAAAGGGGC
CCAGATGCAGCCGATCTCCCTCCCCAGAGTTCAGCAGGTACCCCAGCAGGTGCAGCCGGTGCAGCACGTG
TATCCTGCCCAGGTGCAGTACGTGGAAGGGGGAGACGCCGTCTACACCAATGGAGCCATACGAACAGCCT
ACACCTACAACCCCGAGCCTCAGATGTACGCCCCCAGCAGCACGGCTTCTTACTTCGAGGCCCCAGGCGG
TGCCCAGGTGACCGTGGCAGCCTCGTCCCCGCCAGCGGTCCCCTCCCACAGCATGGTGGGCATCACCATG
GATGTCGGGGGGAGCCCCATCGTCTCCAGCGCGGGAGCCTATCTCATCCACGGGGGGATGGACAGCACCA
GACACTCCCTGGCCCACACCTCCCGCTCATCGCCCGCCACGCTCCAGTGGCTGTTGGATAATTATGAAAC
AGCGGAAGGTGTGAGTCTCCCCAGAAGTTCTCTTTACAACCACTACCTTCGGCACTGCCAGGAGCACAAG
CTAGACCCAGTGAACGCCGCCTCCTTCGGGAAACTGATCCGTTCTGTGTTTATGGGGCTGAGAACGCGGC
GGCTGGGCACCAGGGGCAACTCGAAGTACCATTACTATGGGATTCGTCTGAAGCCGGACTCACCACTGAA
CCGGCTGCAGGAGGACACGCAGTACATGGCCATGCGGCAGCAGCCCATGCACCAGAAGCCCAGGTACCGG
CCAGCCCAGAAGACGGACAGCCTCGGGGACAGCGGCTCCCACAGCGGCCTGCACAGCACTCCGGAACAGA
CCATGGCCGTGCAGAGCCAGCACCACCAGCAGTACATAGATGTCTCCCACGTCTTCCCCGAGTTCCCAGC
GCCCGACCTGGGCAGCTTCCTGCTGCAGGACGGCGTCACACTGCACGACGTCAAGGCCCTGCAGCTGGTG
TACAGACGGCACTGCGAGGCAACTGTAGATGTGGTGATGAACCTCCAGTTCCACTACATCGAGAAGCTGT
GGCTCTCCTTCTGGAACTCTAAGGCCTCCTCCAGCGACGGCCCCACCTCTCTTCCTGCCAGTGACGAAGA
CCCCGAGGGCGCCGTCCTGCCCAAGGACAAGCTTATCTCCCTGTGTCAGTGCGACCCCATCCTCAGGTGG
ATGAGGAGCTGCGACCACATCCTCTACCAGGCGCTGGTGGAGATTCTCATCCCCGACGTGCTGAGGCCGG
TCCCCAGTACCTTGACACAGGCCATCCGTAACTTTGCCAAGAGCTTGGAAGGCTGGTTGACAAATGCCAT
GAGTGACTTCCCACAACAGGTCATCCAGACCAAGGTGGGCGTCGTCAGTGCCTTCGCCCAGACGCTGCGG
CGCTACACGTCCCTCAACCACCTGGCGCAGGCGGCCCGGGCGGTGCTGCAGAACACGTCCCAGATCAACC
AGATGCTCAGCGACCTCAACCGCGTGGACTTTGCCAACGTGCAGGAGCAGGCCTCGTGGGTGTGCCAGTG
CGAGGAGAGTGTGGTGCAGCGGCTGGAGCAGGATTTCAAGCTGACCCTGCAGCAGCAGAGCTCCCTGGAC
CAGTGGGCCAGCTGGCTGGACAGTGTGGTCACCCAGGTCCTGAAGCAGCATGCCGGCAGCCCCAGCTTCC
CCAAGGCCGCCCGGCAGTTCTTGCTGAAATGGTCCTTTTACAGCTCCATGGTGATCCGGGACCTGACCCT
GCGCAGCGCTGCCAGCTTCGGCTCCTTCCACCTCATCCGCCTGCTCTACGACGAGTACATGTTCTACCTG
GTGGAGCACCGCGTCGCGGAGGCCACCGGAGAGACGCCGATCGCTGTGATGGGAGAGTTCAACGATCTCG
CCTCTCTGTCGCTGACGCTGCTCGACAAAGATGACATGGGCGATGAGCAGCGTGGCAGCGAGGCGGGCCC
AGACGCCCGCAGCCTGGGTGAGCCCCTGGTAAAGCGGGAGCGCAGTGACCCCAACCACTCCCTGCAGGGC
ATCTAGTAATGAACTAGTCCGTAACTTGAAAGTATTTCGATTTCTTGGCTTTATATATCTTGTGGAAAGG
ACGAGTTGCAGTATCTGAGAGACTGCTT
