>Addgene plasmid #142480 | TFORF0198 | depositor partial sequence | sequence record 279579 | Barcode
GTTGCAGTATCTGAGAGACTGCTT
